Addgene plasmid #125169: pFB1.HMBP.PrS.MTF2
Purpose: Expresses human MTF2 in insect cells, under a C3-cleavable (PreScission Protease) N-terminal hexahistidine-MBP tag.
Depositing lab: Chen Davidovich. Depositing organization: Monash University. Publication: RNA exploits an exposed regulatory site to inhibit the enzymatic activity of PRC2. Zhang Q, McKenzie NJ, Warneford-Thomson R, Gail EH, Flanigan SF, Owen BM, Lauman R, Levina V, Garcia BA, Schittenhelm RB, Bonasio R, Davidovich C. Nat Struct Mol Biol. 2019 Mar;26(3):237-247. doi: 10.1038/s41594-019-0197-y. Epub 2019 Mar 4. PubMed 30833789.
Backbone
  Vector backbone: pFB1.HMBP.A3.PrS.ybbR (parent pFast.Bac1)
  Backbone size w/o insert (bp): 5986
  Modifications to backbone: N-terminal His-MBP PreScission cleavage site
  Vector type: Insect Expression
Growth in bacteria
  Bacterial resistance: Ampicillin, 100 μg/mL
  Growth temperature: 37°C
  Growth strain: DH5alpha
  Copy number: Unknown
Gene/Insert
  Gene/Insert name: MTF2 (alt name: Metal-response element-binding transcription factor 2)
  Species: H. sapiens (human)
  Insert size (bp): 1809
  GenBank ID: 22823
  Entrez Gene: MTF2 (a.k.a. M96, PCL2, TDRD19A, dJ976O13.2)
  Promoter: Polyhedrin
  Tag / fusion protein: His-MBP (N terminal on backbone)
  Cloning method: Unknown
  Sequencing primers: 5′ U003F pFB1 GGATTATTCATACCGTCCCA; 3′ U004 [Univ. pFB1/pFBD[PH] R] CAAATGTGGTATGGCTGATT
Terms and licenses: Academic/Nonprofit Terms; Industry Terms: Not Available to Industry
How to cite: pFB1.HMBP.PrS.MTF2 was a gift from Chen Davidovich (Addgene plasmid # 125169 ; http://n2t.net/addgene:125169 ; RRID:Addgene_125169)
