[The description below was written by a language model from this plasmid's Addgene catalogue record and pLannotate feature annotations shown in this document.]
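Description:
pFB1.HMBP.PrS.MTF2 is a baculovirus transfer (donor) plasmid for insect-cell expression of human MTF2, built on a pFastBac1 derivative that supplies an N-terminal hexahistidine-MBP tag. It is maintained in E. coli through a high-copy ColE1/pUC-type origin with ampicillin selection (AmpR), and it also carries an f1 phage origin. The sequenced record is about 7.65 kb.

The expression cassette sits between the Tn7R and Tn7L mini-Tn7 ends, together with a gentamicin resistance gene (GmR) driven by the Pc integron promoter. In the Bac-to-Bac-type system for which pFastBac vectors are designed, this arrangement lets Tn7 transposition move the whole segment into a bacmid, with gentamicin marking the transposed element. The resulting recombinant baculovirus genome is then used to infect insect cells. Within the cassette, the very late polyhedrin promoter from Autographa californica drives a single fusion reading frame. It consists of the His tag (stated in the catalogue but not separately annotated), a signal-sequence-free cytosolic E. coli maltose-binding protein, a PreScission (3C) protease site, and the MTF2 coding sequence, followed by an SV40 polyadenylation signal. The His and MBP modules allow affinity purification and can aid solubility, and protease cleavage removes them to release MTF2.

MTF2, also known as PCL2, is a Polycomb-like protein that binds H3K36me3 and recruits PRC2, enhancing its H3K27 methylation activity. The construct is therefore suited to producing recombinant MTF2 for biochemical or structural work on PRC2 and its accessory subunits, consistent with the associated study of PRC2 regulation by RNA.
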