Features (pLannotate 1.2.2; 16 found; start..end, strand, type, name):
    186..277     +  promoter       polyhedrin promoter: polh from Autographa californica; promoter for the baculovirus polyhedrin gene
    362..1459    +  CDS            MBP: maltose binding protein from E. coli; malE (mutated); This version of the gene does not encode a signal sequence, so MBP will remain in the cytosol.
   1523..3298    +  CDS            MTF2: MTF2_HUMAN - Also known as PCL2. Experimental evidence at protein level: Swiss-Prot protein existence level 1. Polycomb group (PcG) protein that specifically binds histone H3 trimethylated at 'Lys-36' (H3K36me3) and recruits the PRC2 complex, thus enhancing PRC2 H3K27me3 methylation activity (PubMed:23142980, PubMed:23228662, PubMed:31959557). Regulates the transcriptional networks during embryonic stem cell self-renewal and differentiation (By similarity). Promotes recruitment of the PRC2 complex to the inactive X chromosome in differentiating XX ES cells and PRC2 recruitment to target genes
   3349..3432    +  CDS            large T antigen (fragment): large T antigen from SV40 (simian virus 40)
   3455..3589    +  polyA_signal   SV40 poly(A) signal: SV40 polyadenylation signal
   3618..3783    -  mobile_element Tn7L: mini-Tn7 element (left end of the Tn7 transposon) Tn7
   3946..3962    +  CDS            lacZα (fragment): LacZα fragment of β-galactosidase; lacZ fragment
   3967..4421    +  rep_origin     f1 ori (sequence partly withheld): f1 bacteriophage origin of replication; arrow indicates direction of (+) strand synthesis
   4447..4551    +  promoter       AmpR promoter: bla
   4552..5412    +  CDS            AmpR: β-lactamase; bla; confers resistance to ampicillin, carbenicillin, and related antibiotics
   5583..6171    +  rep_origin     ori: high-copy-number ColE1/pMB1/pBR322/pUC origin of replication
   6346..6397    -  misc_feature   bom (fragment): basis of mobility region from pBR322
   6465..6689    -  mobile_element Tn7R: mini-Tn7 element (right end of the Tn7 transposon) Tn7
   6756..7289    -  CDS            GmR: gentamycin acetyltransferase; aacC1; confers resistance to gentamycin
   7459..7487    -  promoter       Pc promoter: intI1 (promoter lies within the coding sequence); class 1 integron promoter
   7465..161     -  CDS            YPR2_ECOLX (fragment) (across the origin): Protein predicted: Swiss-Prot protein existence level 4. From Escherichia coli.
>Addgene plasmid #125169 | pFB1.HMBP.PrS.MTF2 | addgene full sequence | sequence record 292458 | Addgene NGS Result
TGTGCACGGATCTGCCCTGGCTTCAGGAGATCGGAAGACCTCGGCCGTCGCGGCGCTTGCCGGTGGTGCT
GACCCCGGATGAAGTGGTTCGCATCCTCGGTTTTCTGGAAGGCGAGCATCGTTTGTTCGCCCAGGACTCT
AGCTATAGTTCTAGTGGTTGGCTACATACTCCGGAATATTAATAGATCATGGAGATAATTAAAATGATAA
CCATCTCGCAAATAAATAAGTATTTTACTGTTTTCGTAACAGTTTTGTAATAAAAAAACCTATAAATATT
CCGGATTATTCATACCGTCCCACCATCGGGCGCGGATCTCGGTCCGAAACCATGGGTCATCACCATCATC
ATCACGGTACCAAAACTGAAGAAGGTAAACTGGTAATCTGGATTAACGGCGATAAAGGCTATAACGGTCT
CGCTGAAGTCGGTAAGAAATTCGAGAAAGATACCGGAATTAAAGTCACCGTTGAGCATCCGGATAAACTG
GAAGAGAAATTCCCACAGGTTGCGGCAACTGGCGATGGCCCTGACATTATCTTCTGGGCACACGACCGCT
TTGGTGGCTACGCTCAATCTGGCCTGTTGGCTGAAATCACCCCGGACAAAGCGTTCCAGGACAAGCTGTA
TCCGTTTACCTGGGATGCCGTACGTTACAACGGCAAGCTGATTGCTTACCCGATCGCTGTTGAAGCGTTA
TCGCTGATTTATAACAAAGATCTGCTGCCGAACCCGCCAAAAACCTGGGAAGAGATCCCGGCGCTGGATA
AAGAACTGAAAGCGAAAGGTAAGAGCGCGCTGATGTTCAACCTGCAAGAACCGTACTTCACCTGGCCGCT
GATTGCTGCTGACGGGGGTTATGCGTTCAAGTATGAAAACGGCAAGTACGACATTAAAGACGTGGGCGTG
GATAACGCTGGCGCGAAAGCGGGTCTGACCTTCCTGGTTGACCTGATTAAAAACAAACACATGAATGCAG
ACACCGATTACTCCATCGCAGAAGCTGCCTTTAATAAAGGCGAAACAGCGATGACCATCAACGGCCCGTG
GGCATGGTCCAACATCGACACCAGCAAAGTGAATTATGGTGTAACGGTACTGCCGACCTTCAAGGGTCAA
CCATCCAAACCGTTCGTTGGCGTGCTGAGCGCAGGTATTAACGCCGCCAGTCCGAACAAAGAGCTGGCAA
AAGAGTTCCTCGAAAACTATCTGCTGACTGATGAAGGTCTGGAAGCGGTTAATAAAGACAAACCGCTGGG
TGCCGTAGCGCTGAAGTCTTACGAGGAAGAGTTGGCGAAAGATCCACGTATTGCCGCCACCATGGAAAAC
GCCCAGAAAGGTGAAATCATGCCGAACATCCCGCAGATGTCCGCTTTCTGGTATGCCGTGCGTACTGCGG
TGATCAACGCCGCCAGCGGTCGTCAGACTGTCGATGAAGCCCTGAAAGACGCGCAGACTGCGGCCGCAGG
CACCGATTACGATATCCCAACGACCCTGGAAGTTCTGTTCCAGGGGCCCGGGAGAGACTCTACAGGGGCA
GGTAATTCACTGGTCCACAAGCGGTCGCCTTTACGTCGAAACCAAAAGACCCCAACATCCTTGACCAAGC
TGTCTTTACAGGATGGACATAAAGCCAAAAAGCCAGCATGTAAATTTGAAGAGGGTCAGGATGTCCTAGC
TAGATGGTCAGATGGCTTGTTTTATCTTGGCACTATCAAAAAGATAAACATATTGAAACAGAGCTGCTTC
ATCATATTTGAAGACAGTTCTAAATCCTGGGTTCTCTGGAAGGACATTCAAACAGGAGCCACTGGAAGTG
GGGAAATGGTCTGTACAATATGTCAAGAAGAGTATTCAGAAGCTCCCAATGAAATGGTTATATGTGACAA
GTGTGGCCAAGGATATCATCAGTTGTGTCACACACCTCATATTGATTCCAGTGTGATTGATTCAGATGAA
AAATGGCTCTGTCGGCAGTGTGTTTTTGCAACAACAACAAAGAGGGGTGGTGCACTTAAGAAAGGACCAA
ATGCCAAAGCATTGCAAGTCATGAAGCAGACATTACCCTATAGTGTGGCAGACCTTGAATGGGATGCAGG
TCATAAAACCAATGTCCAGCAGTGTTACTGCTATTGTGGAGGCCCTGGAGACTGGTATTTGAAGATGCTA
CAGTGCTGCAAATGTAAGCAGTGGTTTCATGAGGCTTGTGTGCAATGCCTTCAAAAGCCAATGCTATTTG
GAGACAGATTTTATACGTTTATATGCTCTGTCTGCAGTTCTGGACCAGAATACCTCAAACGTCTACCATT
ACAGTGGGTAGATATAGCACACCTATGCCTTTACAACCTAAGTGTTATTCATAAGAAGAAATACTTTGAT
TCTGAACTTGAGCTTATGACATACATTAATGAAAACTGGGATAGATTGCACCCTGGAGAGCTGGCAGACA
CACCAAAATCTGAAAGATATGAGCATGTTCTGGAGGCATTAAATGATTACAAGACCATGTTTATGTCTGG
GAAAGAAATAAAGAAGAAGAAGCATTTGTTTGGGTTGCGAATTCGTGTTCCTCCTGTGCCACCAAATGTG
GCTTTCAAAGCAGAGAAAGAACCTGAAGGAACATCTCATGAATTTAAAATTAAAGGCAGAAAGGCATCCA
AACCTATATCTGATTCAAGGGAAGTAAGCAATGGCATAGAAAAAAAAGGAAAGAAAAAATCTGTAGGTCG
TCCACCTGGCCCATATACAAGAAAAATGATTCAAAAAACTGCTGAGCCACTTTTGGATAAGGAATCAATT
TCAGAGAATCCTACTTTGGATTTACCTTGTTCTATAGGGAGAACTGAGGGAACTGCACATTCATCCAATA
CCTCAGATGTGGATTTCACGGGTGCTTCCAGTGCAAAAGAAACTACCTCGTCTAGCATTTCCAGGCATTA
TGGATTATCTGACTCCAGAAAAAGAACGCGTACAGGAAGATCTTGGCCTGCTGCAATACCACATTTGCGG
AGAAGAAGAGGTCGTCTTCCAAGAAGAGCACTCCAGACTCAGAACTCAGAAATTGTAAAAGATGATGAAG
GCAAAGAAGATTATCAGTTTGATGAACTCAACACAGAGATTCTGAATAACTTAGCAGATCAGGAGTTACA
ACTCAATCATCTAAAGAACTCCATTACCAGTTATTTTGGTGCTGCAGGTAGAATAGCATGTGGCGAAAAA
TACCGAGTTTTGGCACGTCGGGTGACACTTGATGGAAAGGTGCAGTATCTTGTGGAATGGGAAGGAGCAA
CTGCATCCTGATAATAGCTCGAGGCATGCGGTACCAAGCTTGTCGAGAAGTACTAGAGGATCATAATCAG
CCATACCACATTTGTAGAGGTTTTACTTGCTTTAAAAAACCTCCCACACCTCCCCCTGAACCTGAAACAT
AAAATGAATGCAATTGTTGTTGTTAACTTGTTTATTGCAGCTTATAATGGTTACAAATAAAGCAATAGCA
TCACAAATTTCACAAATAAAGCATTTTTTTCACTGCATTCTAGTTGTGGTTTGTCCAAACTCATCAATGT
ATCTTATCATGTCTGGATCTGATCACTGATATCGCCTAGGAGATCCGAACCAGATAAGTGAAATCTAGTT
CCAAACTATTTTGTCATTTTTAATTTTCGTATTAGCTTACGACGCTACACCCAGTTCCCATCTATTTTGT
CACTCTTCCCTAAATAATCCTTAAAAACTCCATTTCCACCCCTCCCAGTTCCCAACTATTTTGTCCGCCC
ACAGCGGGGCATTTTTCTTCCTGTTATGTTTTTAATCAAACATCCTGCCAACTCCATGTGACAAACCGTC
ATCTTCGGCTACTTTTTCTCTGTCACAGAATGAAAATTTTTCTGTCATCTCTTCGTTATTAATGTTTGTA
ATTGACTGAATATCAACGCTTATTTGCAGCCTGAATGGCGAATGGG
[124 nt withheld, positions 3967-4090]
C
[91 nt withheld, positions 4092-4182]
A
[49 nt withheld, positions 4184-4232]
CCTTTGACGTTGGAGTCCACGTTCTT
[37 nt withheld, positions 4259-4295]
ACCCTATCTCGGTCTATTCTTTTGATTTATAAGGGATTTTGCCGATTTCGGCCTATTGGTTAAAAAATGA
GCTGATTTAACAAAAATTTAACGCGAATTTTAACAAAATATTAACGCTTACAATTTAGGTGGCACTTTTC
GGGGAAATGTGCGCGGAACCCCTATTTGTTTATTTTTCTAAATACATTCAAATATGTATCCGCTCATGAG
ACAATAACCCTGATAAATGCTTCAATAATATTGAAAAAGGAAGAGTATGAGTATTCAACATTTCCGTGTC
GCCCTTATTCCCTTTTTTGCGGCATTTTGCCTTCCTGTTTTTGCTCACCCAGAAACGCTGGTGAAAGTAA
AAGATGCTGAAGATCAGTTGGGTGCACGAGTGGGTTACATCGAACTGGATCTCAACAGCGGTAAGATCCT
TGAGAGTTTTCGCCCCGAAGAACGTTTTCCAATGATGAGCACTTTTAAAGTTCTGCTATGTGGCGCGGTA
TTATCCCGTATTGACGCCGGGCAAGAGCAACTCGGTCGCCGCATACACTATTCTCAGAATGACTTGGTTG
AGTACTCACCAGTCACAGAAAAGCATCTTACGGATGGCATGACAGTAAGAGAATTATGCAGTGCTGCCAT
AACCATGAGTGATAACACTGCGGCCAACTTACTTCTGACAACGATCGGAGGACCGAAGGAGCTAACCGCT
TTTTTGCACAACATGGGGGATCATGTAACTCGCCTTGATCGTTGGGAACCGGAGCTGAATGAAGCCATAC
CAAACGACGAGCGTGACACCACGATGCCTGTAGCAATGGCAACAACGTTGCGCAAACTATTAACTGGCGA
ACTACTTACTCTAGCTTCCCGGCAACAATTAATAGACTGGATGGAGGCGGATAAAGTTGCAGGACCACTT
CTGCGCTCGGCCCTTCCGGCTGGCTGGTTTATTGCTGATAAATCTGGAGCCGGTGAGCGTGGGTCTCGCG
GTATCATTGCAGCACTGGGGCCAGATGGTAAGCCCTCCCGTATCGTAGTTATCTACACGACGGGGAGTCA
GGCAACTATGGATGAACGAAATAGACAGATCGCTGAGATAGGTGCCTCACTGATTAAGCATTGGTAACTG
TCAGACCAAGTTTACTCATATATACTTTAGATTGATTTAAAACTTCATTTTTAATTTAAAAGGATCTAGG
TGAAGATCCTTTTTGATAATCTCATGACCAAAATCCCTTAACGTGAGTTTTCGTTCCACTGAGCGTCAGA
CCCCGTAGAAAAGATCAAAGGATCTTCTTGAGATCCTTTTTTTCTGCGCGTAATCTGCTGCTTGCAAACA
AAAAAACCACCGCTACCAGCGGTGGTTTGTTTGCCGGATCAAGAGCTACCAACTCTTTTTCCGAAGGTAA
CTGGCTTCAGCAGAGCGCAGATACCAAATACTGTTCTTCTAGTGTAGCCGTAGTTAGGCCACCACTTCAA
GAACTCTGTAGCACCGCCTACATACCTCGCTCTGCTAATCCTGTTACCAGTGGCTGCTGCCAGTGGCGAT
AAGTCGTGTCTTACCGGGTTGGACTCAAGACGATAGTTACCGGATAAGGCGCAGCGGTCGGGCTGAACGG
GGGGTTCGTGCACACAGCCCAGCTTGGAGCGAACGACCTACACCGAACTGAGATACCTACAGCGTGAGCT
ATGAGAAAGCGCCACGCTTCCCGAAGGGAGAAAGGCGGACAGGTATCCGGTAAGCGGCAGGGTCGGAACA
GGAGAGCGCACGAGGGAGCTTCCAGGGGGAAACGCCTGGTATCTTTATAGTCCTGTCGGGTTTCGCCACC
TCTGACTTGAGCGTCGATTTTTGTGATGCTCGTCAGGGGGGCGGAGCCTATGGAAAAACGCCAGCAACGC
GGCCTTTTTACGGTTCCTGGCCTTTTGCTCACATGTTCTTTCCTGCGTTATCCCCTGATTCTGTGGATAA
CCGTATTACCGCCTTTGAGTGAGCTGATACCGCTCGCCGCAGCCGAACGACCGAGCGCAGCGAGTCAGTG
AGCGAGGAAGCGGAAGAGCGCCTGATGCGGTATTTTCTCCTTACGCATCTGTGCGGTATTTCACACCGCA
TAGACCAGCCGCGTAACCTGGCAAAATCGGTTACGGTTGAGTAATAAATGGATGCCCTGCGTAAGCGGGT
GTGGGCGGACAATAAAGTCTTAAACTGAACAAAATAGATCTAAACTATGACAATAAAGTCTTAAACTAGA
CAGAATAGTTGTAAACTGAAATCAGTCCAGTTATGCTGTGAAAAAGCATACTGGACTTTTGTTATGGCTA
AAGCAAACTCTTCATTTTCTGAAGTGCAAATTGCCCGTCGTATTAAAGAGGGGCGTGGCCAAGGGCATGG
TAAAGACTATATTCGCGGCGTTGTGACAATTTACCGAACAACTCCGCGGCCGGGAAGCCGATCTCGGCTT
GAACGAATTGTTAGGTGGCGGTACTTGGGTCGATATCAAAGTGCATCACTTCTTCCCGTATGCCCAACTT
TGTATAGAGAGCCACTGCGGGATCGTCACCGTAATCTGCTTGCACGTAGATCACATAAGCACCAAGCGCG
TTGGCCTCATGCTTGAGGAGATTGATGAGCGCGGTGGCAATGCCCTGCCTCCGGTGCTCGCCGGAGACTG
CGAGATCATAGATATAGATCTCACTACGCGGCTGCTCAAACTTGGGCAGAACGTAAGCCGCGAGAGCGCC
AACAACCGCTTCTTGGTCGAAGGCAGCAAGCGCGATGAATGTCTTACTACGGAGCAAGTTCCCGAGGTAA
TCGGAGTCCGGCTGATGTTGGGAGTAGGTGGCTACGTCTCCGAACTCACGACCGAAAAGATCAAGAGCAG
CCCGCATGGATTTGACTTGGTCAGGGCCGAGCCTACATGTGCGAATGATGCCCATACTTGAGCCACCTAA
CTTTGTTTTAGGGCGACTGCCCTGCTGCGTAACATCGTTGCTGCTGCGTAACATCAAACATCGACCCACG
GCGTAACGCGCTTGCTGCTTGGATGCCCGAGGCATAGACTGTACAAAAAAACAGTCATAACAAGCCATGA
AAACCGCCACTGCGCCGTTACCACCGCTGCGTTCGGTCAAGGTTCTGGACCAGTTGCGTGAGCGCATACG
CTACTTGCATTACAGTTTACGAACCGAACAGGCTTATGTCAACTGGGTTCGTGCCTTCATCCGTTTCCAC
GGTGTGCGTCACCCGGCAACCTTGGGCAGCAGCGAAGTCGAGGCATTTCTGTCCTGGCTGGCGAACGAGC
GCAAGGTTTCGGTCTCCACGCATCGTCAGGCATTGGCGGCCTTGCTGTTCTTCTACGGCAAGGTGC
