>Addgene plasmid #125169 | pFB1.HMBP.PrS.MTF2 | depositor partial sequence | sequence record 248499 | MTF2 gene
GGTCTCCCCGGGAGAGACTCTACAGGGGCAGGTAATTCACTGGTCCACAAGCGGTCTCCTTTACGTCGAA
ACCAAAAGACCCCAACATCCTTGACCAAGCTGTCTTTACAGGATGGACATAAAGCCAAAAAGCCAGCATG
TAAATTTGAAGAGGGTCAGGATGTCCTAGCTAGATGGTCAGATGGCTTGTTTTATCTTGGCACTATCAAA
AAGATAAACATATTGAAACAGAGCTGCTTCATCATATTTGAAGACAGTTCTAAATCCTGGGTTCTCTGGA
AGGACATTCAAACAGGAGCCACTGGAAGTGGGGAAATGGTCTGTACAATATGTCAAGAAGAGTATTCAGA
AGCTCCCAATGAAATGGTTATATGTGACAAGTGTGGCCAAGGATATCATCAGTTGTGTCACACACCTCAT
ATTGATTCCAGTGTGATTGATTCAGATGAAAAATGGCTCTGTCGGCAGTGTGTTTTTGCAACAACAACAA
AGAGGGGTGGTGCACTTAAGAAAGGACCAAATGCCAAAGCATTGCAAGTCATGAAGCAGACATTACCCTA
TAGTGTGGCAGACCTTGAATGGGATGCAGGTCATAAAACCAATGTCCAGCAGTGTTACTGCTATTGTGGA
GGCCCTGGAGACTGGTATTTGAAGATGCTACAGTGCTGCAAATGTAAGCAGTGGTTTCATGAGGCTTGTG
TGCAATGCCTTCAAAAGCCAATGCTATTTGGAGACAGATTTTATACGTTTATATGCTCTGTCTGCAGTTC
TGGACCAGAATACCTCAAACGTCTACCATTACAGTGGGTAGATATAGCACACCTATGCCTTTACAACCTA
AGTGTTATTCATAAGAAGAAATACTTTGATTCTGAACTTGAGCTTATGACATACATTAATGAAAACTGGG
ATAGATTGCACCCTGGAGAGCTGGCAGACACACCAAAATCTGAAAGATATGAGCATGTTCTGGAGGCATT
AAATGATTACAAGACCATGTTTATGTCTGGGAAAGAAATAAAGAAGAAGAAGCATTTGTTTGGGTTGCGA
ATTCGTGTTCCTCCTGTGCCACCAAATGTGGCTTTCAAAGCAGAGAAAGAACCTGAAGGAACATCTCATG
AATTTAAAATTAAAGGCAGAAAGGCATCCAAACCTATATCTGATTCAAGGGAAGTAAGCAATGGCATAGA
AAAAAAAGGAAAGAAAAAATCTGTAGGTCGTCCACCTGGCCCATATACAAGAAAAATGATTCAAAAAACT
GCTGAGCCACTTTTGGATAAGGAATCAATTTCAGAGAATCCTACTTTGGATTTACCTTGTTCTATAGGGA
GAACTGAGGGAACTGCACATTCATCCAATACCTCAGATGTGGATTTCACGGGTGCTTCCAGTGCAAAAGA
AACTACCTCGTCTAGCATTTCCAGGCATTATGGATTATCTGACTCCAGAAAAAGAACGCGTACAGGAAGA
TCTTGGCCTGCTGCAATACCACATTTGCGGAGAAGAAGAGGTCGTCTTCCAAGAAGAGCACTCCAGACTC
AGAACTCAGAAATTGTAAAAGATGATGAAGGCAAAGAAGATTATCAGTTTGATGAACTCAACACAGAGAT
TCTGAATAACTTAGCAGATCAGGAGTTACAACTCAATCATCTAAAGAACTCCATTACCAGTTATTTTGGT
GCTGCAGGTAGAATAGCATGTGGCGAAAAATACCGAGTTTTGGCACGTCGGGTGACACTTGATGGAAAGG
TGCAGTATCTTGTGGAATGGGAAGGAGCAACTGCATCCTGATAATAGCTCGAGGAGACC
